>Addgene plasmid #193060 | pFUW-tetO-mCherry | addgene full sequence | sequence record 381271 | Addgene NGS Result
ATTGACTAGTTATTAATAGTAATCAATTACGGGGTCATTAGTTCATAGCCCATATATGGAGTTCCGCGTT
ACATAACTTACGGTAAATGGCCCGCCTGGCTGACCGCCCAACGACCCCCGCCCATTGACGTCAATAATGA
CGTATGTTCCCATAGTAACGCCAATAGGGACTTTCCATTGACGTCAATGGGTGGAGTATTTACGGTAAAC
TGCCCACTTGGCAGTACATCAAGTGTATCATATGCCAAGTACGCCCCCTATTGACGTCAATGACGGTAAA
TGGCCCGCCTGGCATTATGCCCAGTACATGACCTTATGGGACTTTCCTACTTGGCAGTACATCTACGTAT
TAGTCATCGCTATTACCATGGTGATGCGGTTTTGGCAGTACATCAATGGGCGTGGATAGCGGTTTGACTC
ACGGGGATTTCCAAGTCTCCACCCCATTGACGTCAATGGGAGTTTGTTTTGGCACCAAAATCAACGGGAC
TTTCCAAAATGTCGTAACAACTCCGCCCCATTGACGCAAATGGGCGGTAGGCGTGTACGGTGGGAGGTCT
ATATAAGCAGCGCGTTTTGCCTGTACTGGGTCTCTCTGGTTAGACCAGATCTGAGCCTGGGAGCTCTCTG
GCTAACTAGGGAACCCACTGCTTAAGCCTCAATAAAGCTTGCCTTGAGTGCTTCAAGTAGTGTGTGCCCG
TCTGTTGTGTGACTCTGGTAACTAGAGATCCCTCAGACCCTTTTAGTCAGTGTGGAAAATCTCTAGCAGT
GGCGCCCGAACAGGGACTTGAAAGCGAAAGGGAAACCAGAGGAGCTCTCTCGACGCAGGACTCGGCTTGC
TGAAGCGCGCACGGCAAGAGGCGAGGGGCGGCGACTGGTGAGTACGCCAAAAATTTTGACTAGCGGAGGC
TAGAAGGAGAGAGATGGGTGCGAGAGCGTCAGTATTAAGCGGGGGAGAATTAGATCGCGATGGGAAAAAA
TTCGGTTAAGGCCAGGGGGAAAGAAAAAATATAAATTAAAACATATAGTATGGGCAAGCAGGGAGCTAGA
ACGATTCGCAGTTAATCCTGGCCTGTTAGAAACATCAGAAGGCTGTAGACAAATACTGGGACAGCTACAA
CCATCCCTTCAGACAGGATCAGAAGAACTTAGATCATTATATAATACAGTAGCAACCCTCTATTGTGTGC
ATCAAAGGATAGAGATAAAAGACACCAAGGAAGCTTTAGACAAGATAGAGGAAGAGCAAAACAAAAGTAA
GACCACCGCACAGCAAGCGGCCGCTGATCTTCAGACCTGGAGGAGGAGATATGAGGGACAATTGGAGAAG
TGAATTATATAAATATAAAGTAGTAAAAATTGAACCATTAGGAGTAGCACCCACCAAGGCAAAGAGAAGA
GTGGTGCAGAGAGAAAAAAGAGCAGTGGGAATAGGAGCTTTGTTCCTTGGGTTCTTGGGAGCAGCAGGAA
GCACTATGGGCGCAGCGTCAATGACGCTGACGGTACAGGCCAGACAATTATTGTCTGGTATAGTGCAGCA
GCAGAACAATTTGCTGAGGGCTATTGAGGCGCAACAGCATCTGTTGCAACTCACAGTCTGGGGCATCAAG
CAGCTCCAGGCAAGAATCCTGGCTGTGGAAAGATACCTAAAGGATCAACAGCTCCTGGGGATTTGGGGTT
GCTCTGGAAAACTCATTTGCACCACTGCTGTGCCTTGGAATGCTAGTTGGAGTAATAAATCTCTGGAACA
GATTTGGAATCACACGACCTGGATGGAGTGGGACAGAGAAATTAACAATTACACAAGCTTAATACACTCC
TTAATTGAAGAATCGCAAAACCAGCAAGAAAAGAATGAACAAGAATTATTGGAATTAGATAAATGGGCAA
GTTTGTGGAATTGGTTTAACATAACAAATTGGCTGTGGTATATAAAATTATTCATAATGATAGTAGGAGG
CTTGGTAGGTTTAAGAATAGTTTTTGCTGTACTTTCTATAGTGAATAGAGTTAGGCAGGGATATTCACCA
TTATCGTTTCAGACCCACCTCCCAACCCCGAGGGGACCCGACAGGCCCGAAGGAATAGAAGAAGAAGGTG
GAGAGAGAGACAGAGACAGATCCATTCGATTAGTGAACGGATCGGCACTGCGTGCGCCAATTCTGCAGAC
AAATGGCAGTATTCATCCACAATTTTAAAAGAAAAGGGGGGATTGGGGGGTACAGTGCAGGGGAAAGAAT
AGTAGACATAATAGCAACAGACATACAAACTAAAGAATTACAAAAACAAATTACAAAAATTCAAAATTTT
CGGGTTTATTACAGGGACAGCAGAGATCCAGTTTGGTTAGATCTCGAGTTTACCACTCCCTATCAGTGAT
AGAGAAAAGTGAAAGTCGAGTTTACCACTCCCTATCAGTGATAGAGAAAAGTGAAAGTCGAGTTTACCAC
TCCCTATCAGTGATAGAGAAAAGTGAAAGTCGAGTTTACCACTCCCTATCAGTGATAGAGAAAAGTGAAA
GTCGAGTTTACCACTCCCTATCAGTGATAGAGAAAAGTGAAAGTCGAGTTTACCACTCCCTATCAGTGAT
AGAGAAAAGTGAAAGTCGAGTTTACCACTCCCTATCAGTGATAGAGAAAAGTGAAAGTCGAGCTCGGTAC
CCGGGTCGAGGTAGGCGTGTACGGTGGGAGGCCTATATAAGCAGAGCTCGTTTAGTGAACCGTCAGATCG
CCTGGAGACGCCATCCACGCTGTTTTGACCTCCATAGAAGACACCGGGACCGATCCAGCCTCCGCGGCCC
CGAATTCACCGGTTCTAGAATGGTGAGCAAGGGCGAGGAGGTCATCAAAGAGTTCATGCGCTTCAAGGTG
CGCATGGAGGGCTCCATGAACGGCCACGAGTTCGAGATCGAGGGCGAGGGCGAGGGCCGCCCCTACGAGG
GCACCCAGACCGCCAAGCTGAAGGTGACCAAGGGCGGCCCCCTGCCCTTCGCCTGGGACATCCTGTCCCC
CCAGTTCATGTACGGCTCCAAGGCGTACGTGAAGCACCCCGCCGACATCCCCGATTACAAGAAGCTGTCC
TTCCCCGAGGGCTTCAAGTGGGAGCGCGTGATGAACTTCGAGGACGGCGGTCTGGTGACCGTGACCCAGG
ACTCCTCCCTGCAGGACGGCACGCTGATCTACAAGGTGAAGATGCGCGGCACCAACTTCCCCCCCGACGG
CCCCGTAATGCAGAAGAAGACCATGGGCTGGGAGGCCTCCACCGAGCGCCTGTACCCCCGCGACGGCGTG
CTGAAGGGCGAGATCCACCAGGCCCTGAAGCTGAAGGACGGCGGCCACTACCTGGTGGAGTTCAAGACCA
TCTACATGGCCAAGAAGCCCGTGCAACTGCCCGGCTACTACTACGTGGACACCAAGCTGGACATCACCTC
CCACAACGAGGACTACACCATCGTGGAACAGTACGAGCGCTCCGAGGGCCGCCACCACCTGTTCCTGTAC
GGCATGGACGAGCTGTACAAGTAAGGATCCATCGAAGATATCAAGCTTATCGATAATCAACCTCTGGATT
ACAAAATTTGTGAAAGATTGACTGGTATTCTTAACTATGTTGCTCCTTTTACGCTATGTGGATACGCTGC
TTTAATGCCTTTGTATCATGCTATTGCTTCCCGTATGGCTTTCATTTTCTCCTCCTTGTATAAATCCTGG
TTGCTGTCTCTTTATGAGGAGTTGTGGCCCGTTGTCAGGCAACGTGGCGTGGTGTGCACTGTGTTTGCTG
ACGCAACCCCCACTGGTTGGGGCATTGCCACCACCTGTCAGCTCCTTTCCGGGACTTTCGCTTTCCCCCT
CCCTATTGCCACGGCGGAACTCATCGCCGCCTGCCTTGCCCGCTGCTGGACAGGGGCTCGGCTGTTGGGC
ACTGACAATTCCGTGGTGTTGTCGGGGAAATCATCGTCCTTTCCTTGGCTGCTCGCCTGTGTTGCCACCT
GGATTCTGCGCGGGACGTCCTTCTGCTACGTCCCTTCGGCCCTCAATCCAGCGGACCTTCCTTCCCGCGG
CCTGCTGCCGGCTCTGCGGCCTCTTCCGCGTCTTCGCCTTCGCCCTCAGACGAGTCGGATCTCCCTTTGG
GCCGCCTCCCCGCATCGATACCGTCGACCTCGAGACCTAGAAAAACATGGAGCAATCACAAGTAGCAATA
CAGCAGCTACCAATGCTGATTGTGCCTGGCTAGAAGCACAAGAGGAGGAGGAGGTGGGTTTTCCAGTCAC
ACCTCAGGTACCTTTAAGACCAATGACTTACAAGGCAGCTGTAGATCTTAGCCACTTTTTAAAAGAAAAG
GGGGGACTGGAAGGGCTAATTCACTCCCAACGAAGACAAGATATCCTTGATCTGTGGATCTACCACACAC
AAGGCTACTTCCCTGATTGGCAGAACTACACACCAGGGCCAGGGATCAGATATCCACTGACCTTTGGATG
GTGCTACAAGCTAGTACCAGTTGAGCAAGAGAAGGTAGAAGAAGCCAATGAAGGAGAGAACACCCGCTTG
TTACACCCTGTGAGCCTGCATGGGATGGATGACCCGGAGAGAGAAGTATTAGAGTGGAGGTTTGACAGCC
GCCTAGCATTTCATCACATGGCCCGAGAGCTGCATCCGGACTGTACTGGGTCTCTCTGGTTAGACCAGAT
CTGAGCCTGGGAGCTCTCTGGCTAACTAGGGAACCCACTGCTTAAGCCTCAATAAAGCTTGCCTTGAGTG
CTTCAAGTAGTGTGTGCCCGTCTGTTGTGTGACTCTGGTAACTAGAGATCCCTCAGACCCTTTTAGTCAG
TGTGGAAAATCTCTAGCAGGGCCCGTTTAAACCCGCTGATCAGCCTCGACTGTGCCTTCTAGTTGCCAGC
CATCTGTTGTTTGCCCCTCCCCCGTGCCTTCCTTGACCCTGGAAGGTGCCACTCCCACTGTCCTTTCCTA
ATAAAATGAGGAAATTGCATCGCATTGTCTGAGTAGGTGTCATTCTATTCTGGGGGGTGGGGTGGGGCAG
GACAGCAAGGGGGAGGATTGGGAAGACAATAGCAGGCATGCTGGGGATGCGGTGGGCTCTATGGCTTCTG
AGGCGGAAAGAACCAGCTGGGGCTCTAGGGGGTATCCCC
[124 nt withheld, positions 5150-5273]
C
[91 nt withheld, positions 5275-5365]
A
[49 nt withheld, positions 5367-5415]
CCTTTGACGTTGGAGTCCACGTTCTTT
[37 nt withheld, positions 5443-5479]
ACCCTATCTCGGTCTATTCTTTTGATTTATAAGGGATTTTGCCGATTTCGGCCTATTGGTTAAAAAATGA
GCTGATTTAACAAAAATTTAACGCGAATTAATTCTGTGGAATGTGTGTCAGTTAGGGTGTGGAAAGTCCC
CAGGCTCCCCAGCAGGCAGAAGTATGCAAAGCATGCATCTCAATTAGTCAGCAACCAGGTGTGGAAAGTC
CCCAGGCTCCCCAGCAGGCAGAAGTATGCAAAGCATGCATCTCAATTAGTCAGCAACCATAGTCCCGCCC
CTAACTCCGCCCATCCCGCCCCTAACTCCGCCCAGTTCCGCCCATTCTCCGCCCCATGGCTGACTAATTT
TTTTTATTTATGCAGAGGCCGAGGCCGCCTCTGCCTCTGAGCTATTCCAGAAGTAGTGAGGAGGCTTTTT
TGGAGGCCTAGGCTTTTGCAAAAAGCTCCCGGGAGCTTGTATATCCATTTTCGGATCTGATCAGCACGTG
TTGACAATTAATCATCGGCATAGTATATCGGCATAGTATAATACGACAAGGTGAGGAACTAAACCATGGC
CAAGTTGACCAGTGCCGTTCCGGTGCTCACCGCGCGCGACGTCGCCGGAGCGGTCGAGTTCTGGACCGAC
CGGCTCGGGTTCTCCCGGGACTTCGTGGAGGACGACTTCGCCGGTGTGGTCCGGGACGACGTGACCCTGT
TCATCAGCGCGGTCCAGGACCAGGTGGTGCCGGACAACACCCTGGCCTGGGTGTGGGTGCGCGGCCTGGA
CGAGCTGTACGCCGAGTGGTCGGAGGTCGTGTCCACGAACTTCCGGGACGCCTCCGGGCCGGCCATGACC
GAGATCGGCGAGCAGCCGTGGGGGCGGGAGTTCGCCCTGCGCGACCCGGCCGGCAACTGCGTGCACTTCG
TGGCCGAGGAGCAGGACTGACACGTGCTACGAGATTTCGATTCCACCGCCGCCTTCTATGAAAGGTTGGG
CTTCGGAATCGTTTTCCGGGACGCCGGCTGGATGATCCTCCAGCGCGGGGATCTCATGCTGGAGTTCTTC
GCCCACCCCAACTTGTTTATTGCAGCTTATAATGGTTACAAATAAAGCAATAGCATCACAAATTTCACAA
ATAAAGCATTTTTTTCACTGCATTCTAGTTGTGGTTTGTCCAAACTCATCAATGTATCTTATCATGTCTG
TATACCGTCGACCTCTAGCTAGAGCTTGGCGTAATCATGGTCATAGCTGTTTCCTGTGTGAAATTGTTAT
CCGCTCACAATTCCACACAACATACGAGCCGGAAGCATAAAGTGTAAAGCCTGGGGTGCCTAATGAGTGA
GCTAACTCACATTAATTGCGTTGCGCTCACTGCCCGCTTTCCAGTCGGGAAACCTGTCGTGCCAGCTGCA
TTAATGAATCGGCCAACGCGCGGGGAGAGGCGGTTTGCGTATTGGGCGCTCTTCCGCTTCCTCGCTCACT
GACTCGCTGCGCTCGGTCGTTCGGCTGCGGCGAGCGGTATCAGCTCACTCAAAGGCGGTAATACGGTTAT
CCACAGAATCAGGGGATAACGCAGGAAAGAACATGTGAGCAAAAGGCCAGCAAAAGGCCAGGAACCGTAA
AAAGGCCGCGTTGCTGGCGTTTTTCCATAGGCTCCGCCCCCCTGACGAGCATCACAAAAATCGACGCTCA
AGTCAGAGGTGGCGAAACCCGACAGGACTATAAAGATACCAGGCGTTTCCCCCTGGAAGCTCCCTCGTGC
GCTCTCCTGTTCCGACCCTGCCGCTTACCGGATACCTGTCCGCCTTTCTCCCTTCGGGAAGCGTGGCGCT
TTCTCATAGCTCACGCTGTAGGTATCTCAGTTCGGTGTAGGTCGTTCGCTCCAAGCTGGGCTGTGTGCAC
GAACCCCCCGTTCAGCCCGACCGCTGCGCCTTATCCGGTAACTATCGTCTTGAGTCCAACCCGGTAAGAC
ACGACTTATCGCCACTGGCAGCAGCCACTGGTAACAGGATTAGCAGAGCGAGGTATGTAGGCGGTGCTAC
AGAGTTCTTGAAGTGGTGGCCTAACTACGGCTACACTAGAAGAACAGTATTTGGTATCTGCGCTCTGCTG
AAGCCAGTTACCTTCGGAAAAAGAGTTGGTAGCTCTTGATCCGGCAAACAAACCACCGCTGGTAGCGGTG
GTTTTTTTGTTTGCAAGCAGCAGATTACGCGCAGAAAAAAAGGATCTCAAGAAGATCCTTTGATCTTTTC
TACGGGGTCTGACGCTCAGTGGAACGAAAACTCACGTTAAGGGATTTTGGTCATGAGATTATCAAAAAGG
ATCTTCACCTAGATCCTTTTAAATTAAAAATGAAGTTTTAAATCAATCTAAAGTATATATGAGTAAACTT
GGTCTGACAGTTACCAATGCTTAATCAGTGAGGCACCTATCTCAGCGATCTGTCTATTTCGTTCATCCAT
AGTTGCCTGACTCCCCGTCGTGTAGATAACTACGATACGGGAGGGCTTACCATCTGGCCCCAGTGCTGCA
ATGATACCGCGAGACCCACGCTCACCGGCTCCAGATTTATCAGCAATAAACCAGCCAGCCGGAAGGGCCG
AGCGCAGAAGTGGTCCTGCAACTTTATCCGCCTCCATCCAGTCTATTAATTGTTGCCGGGAAGCTAGAGT
AAGTAGTTCGCCAGTTAATAGTTTGCGCAACGTTGTTGCCATTGCTACAGGCATCGTGGTGTCACGCTCG
TCGTTTGGTATGGCTTCATTCAGCTCCGGTTCCCAACGATCAAGGCGAGTTACATGATCCCCCATGTTGT
GCAAAAAAGCGGTTAGCTCCTTCGGTCCTCCGATCGTTGTCAGAAGTAAGTTGGCCGCAGTGTTATCACT
CATGGTTATGGCAGCACTGCATAATTCTCTTACTGTCATGCCATCCGTAAGATGCTTTTCTGTGACTGGT
GAGTACTCAACCAAGTCATTCTGAGAATAGTGTATGCGGCGACCGAGTTGCTCTTGCCCGGCGTCAATAC
GGGATAATACCGCGCCACATAGCAGAACTTTAAAAGTGCTCATCATTGGAAAACGTTCTTCGGGGCGAAA
ACTCTCAAGGATCTTACCGCTGTTGAGATCCAGTTCGATGTAACCCACTCGTGCACCCAACTGATCTTCA
GCATCTTTTACTTTCACCAGCGTTTCTGGGTGAGCAAAAACAGGAAGGCAAAATGCCGCAAAAAAGGGAA
TAAGGGCGACACGGAAATGTTGAATACTCATACTCTTCCTTTTTCAATATTATTGAAGCATTTATCAGGG
TTATTGTCTCATGAGCGGATACATATTTGAATGTATTTAGAAAAATAAACAAATAGGGGTTCCGCGCACA
TTTCCCCGAAAAGTGCCACCTGACGTCGACGGATCGGGAGATCTCCCGATCCCCTATGGTGCACTCTCAG
TACAATCTGCTCTGATGCCGCATAGTTAAGCCAGTATCTGCTCCCTGCTTGTGTGTTGGAGGTCGCTGAG
TAGTGCGCGAGCAAAATTTAAGCTACAACAAGGCAAGGCTTGACCGACAATTGCATGAAGAATCTGCTTA
GGGTTAGGCGTTTTGCGCTGCTTCGCGATGTACGGGCCAGATATACGCGTTGACATTGATT
Features (pLannotate 1.2.2; 32 found; start..end, strand, type, name):
    371..570     +  promoter       CMV promoter: human cytomegalovirus (CMV) immediate early promoter
    588..768     +  LTR            5' LTR (truncated): truncated 5' long terminal repeat (LTR) from HIV-1
    815..940     +  misc_feature   HIV-1 Ψ: packaging signal of human immunodeficiency virus type 1
    924..1287    +  CDS            HIV-1 gag (fragment): gag protein from human immunodeficiency virus 1; gag
   1433..1666    +  misc_feature   RRE: The Rev response element (RRE) of HIV-1 allows for Rev-dependent mRNA export from the nucleus to the cytoplasm.
   2043..2143    +  CDS            Rev (fragment): human immunodeficiency virus 1 (HIV-1) Rev protein; rev; enhances nuclear export of unspliced and incompletely spliced viral mRNAs
   2193..2310    +  misc_feature   cPPT/CTS: central polypurine tract and central termination sequence of HIV-1
   2367..2637    +  protein_bind   tetracycline response element: contains seven copies of the tetracycline operator tetO tetracycline repressor TetR
   2648..2665    +  misc_feature   MCS (fragment): pUC18/19 multiple cloning site
   2670..2708    +  promoter       minimal CMV promoter: human cytomegalovirus (CMV) immediate early promoter
   2820..3521    +  CDS            dTomato: dTomato is a basic (constitutively fluorescent) orange fluorescent protein published in 2004, derived from Discosoma sp.. It is reported to be a somewhat slowly-maturing dimer with low acid sensitivity.
   3537..3555    +  misc_feature   MCS (fragment): pBluescript multiple cloning site
   3555..4143    +  misc_feature   WPRE: woodchuck hepatitis virus posttranscriptional regulatory element
   4080..4661    +  CDS            nef (fragment): NEF_HV1H2 - Experimental evidence at protein level: Swiss-Prot protein existence level 1. Extracellular Nef protein targets CD4(+) T-lymphocytes for apoptosis by interacting with CXCR4 surface receptors. From Human immunodeficiency virus type 1 group M subtype B (isolate HXB2) (HIV-1).
   4668..4848    +  LTR            5' LTR (truncated): truncated 5' long terminal repeat (LTR) from HIV-1
   4880..5104    +  polyA_signal   bGH poly(A) signal: bovine growth hormone polyadenylation signal
   5108..5129    +  promoter       SV40 promoter (fragment): SV40 enhancer and early promoter
   5150..5578    +  rep_origin     f1 ori (sequence partly withheld): f1 bacteriophage origin of replication; arrow indicates direction of (+) strand synthesis
   5592..5921    +  promoter       SV40 promoter: SV40 enhancer and early promoter
   5969..6016    +  promoter       EM7 promoter: synthetic bacterial promoter&nbsp
   6035..6409    +  CDS            BleoR: antibiotic-binding protein; Sh ble from Streptoalloteichus hindustanus; confers resistance to bleomycin, phleomycin, and Zeocin™
   6419..6544    +  CDS            ble (fragment): BLE_KLEPN - Experimental evidence at protein level: Swiss-Prot protein existence level 1. Binding protein with a strong affinity to the bleomycin family of antibiotics. Binds to CL990; an antimitotic-antibiotic compound. From Klebsiella pneumoniae.
   6539..6660    +  polyA_signal   SV40 poly(A) signal: SV40 polyadenylation signal
   6733..6749    -  protein_bind   lac operator: The lac repressor binds to the lac operator to inhibit transcription in E. coli. This inhibition can be relieved by adding lactose or isopropyl-β-D-thiogalactopyranoside (IPTG). lac repressor encoded by lacI
   6757..6787    -  promoter       lac promoter: promoter for the E. coli lac operon
   6802..6823    -  protein_bind   CAP binding site: CAP binding activates transcription in the presence of cAMP. E. coli catabolite activator protein
   6836..6928    -  CDS            lacI (fragment): lac repressor; lacI; The lac repressor binds to the lac operator to inhibit transcription in E. coli. This inhibition can be relieved by adding lactose or isopropyl-β-D-thiogalactopyranoside (IPTG).
   7111..7699    -  rep_origin     ori: high-copy-number ColE1/pMB1/pBR322/pUC origin of replication
   7870..8730    -  CDS            AmpR: β-lactamase; bla; confers resistance to ampicillin, carbenicillin, and related antibiotics
   8731..8835    -  promoter       AmpR promoter: bla
   8894..8946    -  misc_feature   bom (fragment): basis of mobility region from pBR322
   9101..370     +  enhancer       CMV enhancer (across the origin): human cytomegalovirus immediate early enhancer
