[The description below was written by a language model from this plasmid's Addgene catalogue record and pLannotate feature annotations shown in this document.]
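Description:
pFUW-tetO-mCherry is an HIV-1-based lentiviral transfer plasmid, built on the pFUW-tetO backbone, for doxycycline-inducible expression of the red fluorescent protein mCherry in mammalian cells. It is propagated in E. coli through a high-copy ColE1/pUC-type origin with ampicillin selection (AmpR), and also carries an f1 origin. Outside the viral region, an SV40 promoter/EM7 promoter–BleoR cassette with an SV40 poly(A) signal could confer Zeocin/bleomycin resistance, but because it lies beyond the downstream LTR it would not be packaged into virus.

The viral genome is transcribed from a CMV enhancer/promoter fused to a truncated 5' LTR, which makes genomic RNA production in packaging cells independent of Tat. It is followed by the Ψ packaging signal with a gag fragment, the Rev response element for nuclear export of unspliced RNA, and the cPPT/CTS, which aids nuclear import and transduction efficiency. The payload consists of a tetracycline response element with seven tetO repeats placed upstream of a minimal CMV promoter, driving the fluorescent protein ORF, which was cloned between XbaI and BstBI sites. The automated annotation labels this ORF as dTomato, most likely reflecting sequence similarity among Discosoma-derived red proteins, whereas the catalogue identifies it as mCherry. A WPRE downstream enhances transcript stability and expression, followed by the truncated downstream LTR and a bGH poly(A) signal.

The plasmid encodes no tetracycline transactivator, so induction requires one (such as rtTA) supplied separately. The construct suits use as an inducible fluorescent reporter or control vector alongside pFUW-tetO plasmids carrying other inserts.
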