Addgene plasmid #193060: pFUW-tetO-mCherry
Purpose: doxycycline-inducible expression of mCherry in mammalian cell
Depositing lab: Filipe Pereira. Depositing organization: Center for Neuroscience and Cell Biology, University of Coimbra. Publication: GATA2 mitotic bookmarking is required for definitive haematopoiesis. Silverio-Alves R, Kurochkin I, Rydstrom A, Vazquez Echegaray C, Haider J, Nicholls M, Rode C, Thelaus L, Lindgren AY, Ferreira AG, Brandao R, Larsson J, de Bruijn MFTR, Martin-Gonzalez J, Pereira CF. Nat Commun. 2023 Aug 14;14(1):4645. doi: 10.1038/s41467-023-40391-x. PubMed 37580379.
Backbone
  Vector backbone: pFUW-tetO
  Vector type: Mammalian Expression, Lentiviral
Growth in bacteria
  Bacterial resistance: Ampicillin, 100 μg/mL
  Growth temperature: 37°C
  Growth strain: NEB Stable
  Copy number: High Copy
Gene/Insert
  Gene/Insert name: mCherry
  Promoter: minimal CMV
  Cloning method: Restriction Enzyme; 5′ cloning site XbaI (unknown if destroyed); 3′ cloning site BstBI (unknown if destroyed)
  Sequencing primers: 5′ TCCACGCTGTTTTGA
Terms and licenses: Academic/Nonprofit Terms; Industry Terms: Not Available to Industry
How to cite: pFUW-tetO-mCherry was a gift from Filipe Pereira (Addgene plasmid # 193060 ; http://n2t.net/addgene:193060 ; RRID:Addgene_193060)
